>Addgene plasmid #115112 | RGFR2 X055_pECIA2 | addgene full sequence | sequence record 298838 | Addgene NGS Result
GTAAAACGACGGCCAGTGAATTAATTCGTTGCAGGACAGGATGTGGTGCCCGATGTGACTAGCTCTTTGC
TGCAGGCCGTCCTATCCTCTGGTTCCGATAAGAGACCCAGAACTCCGGCCCCCCACCGCCCACCGCCACC
CCCATACATATGTGGTACGCAAGTAAGAGTGCCTGCGCATGCCCCATGTGCCCCACCAAGAGCTTTGCAT
CCCATACAAGTCCCCAAAGTGGAGAACCGAACCAATTCTTCGCGGGCAGAACAAAAGCTTCTGCACACGT
CTCCACTCGAATTTGGAGCCGGCCGGCGTGTGCAAAAGAGGTGAATCGAACGAAAGACCCGTGTGTAAAG
CCGCGTTTCCAAAATGTATAAAACCGAGAGCATCTGGCCAATGTGCATCAGTTGTGGTCAGCAGCAAAAT
CAAGTGAATCATCTCAGTGCAACTAAAGGGGGGATCCGATCTCAATATGAAGTTATGCATATTACTGGCC
GTCGTGGCCTTTGTTGGCCTCTCGCTCGGGTCAACCAATGAAGTCTCAGCTTTGATTTCTTGGCTTCACA
GCTCGAACTCGCCGCCACCGTCAGTCTTCTCCGGCTGGAATCCTTCTGATTCTGACCCATGTCAATGGCC
TTACATTACTTGTTCCTCCTCAGACAACAAACTCGTTACAGAGATCAATGTCGTCTCTGTTCAGTTAGCT
TTACCTTTCCCTCCTAACATTTCTTCGTTTACTTCACTTCAGAAACTCGTTATCTCCAACACTAATCTCA
CCGGAGCTATATCTTCTGAGATCGGAGATTGTTCGGAGCTTATAGTTATCGATTTAAGCTCAAATAGTCT
TGTTGGTGAAATACCTTCGAGTCTAGGGAAGCTCAAGAATCTTCAAGAACTTTGTTTAAACTCCAATGGC
CTCACAGGAAAGATCCCACCGGAACTCGGCGACTGCGTTAGCCTCAAGAATCTTGAGATTTTCGATAACT
ACTTATCCGAGAATCTCCCGTTGGAGCTCGGAAAGATCTCGACTCTTGAGAGCATAAGAGCCGGAGGAAA
CTCAGAGCTTTCAGGGAAGATCCCGGAGGAGATCGGAAACTGTAGGAATCTCAAGGTCTTAGGGTTAGCA
GCAACGAAAATATCCGGTTCTTTACCTGTTTCGTTGGGTCAACTAAGCAAGCTCCAGTCTTTATCTGTCT
ATTCTACAATGCTCTCAGGTGAGATCCCTAAAGAGCTTGGAAACTGCTCTGAACTTATCAATCTGTTTCT
ATACGACAATGACTTGTCCGGCACGCTTCCAAAAGAACTAGGAAAGCTTCAAAACCTAGAGAAGATGCTT
CTATGGCAGAATAATCTCCACGGACCTATCCCTGAGGAGATTGGATTCATGAAAAGCTTAAACGCCATTG
ATCTCTCTATGAACTATTTCTCAGGAACCATCCCTAAATCGTTCGGTAACTTGTCGAATCTCCAAGAGCT
TATGCTTAGCAGCAACAACATCACCGGGTCAATACCTTCGATTCTAAGTAACTGCACAAAGCTTGTTCAG
TTCCAGATTGACGCCAATCAGATTTCAGGTTTGATTCCACCAGAGATTGGATTGCTTAAGGAGCTCAACA
TCTTCTTGGGATGGCAGAATAAGCTAGAAGGGAATATTCCGGACGAGTTAGCTGGTTGTCAGAATCTTCA
AGCTCTTGACTTGTCACAGAATTATCTCACCGGATCATTACCTGCAGGTTTGTTTCAGCTTCGTAATCTG
ACTAAGCTCTTGCTTATATCTAATGCCATCTCCGGTGTTATCCCACTGGAGATCGGGAACTGCACTTCGC
TTGTCAGATTAAGGCTTGTCAATAACAGAATCACCGGAGAAATCCCTAAAGGTATTGGATTTCTTCAGAA
CCTTAGCTTCCTCGACTTGTCTGAGAACAATCTCTCCGGTCCAGTTCCTTTGGAGATAAGTAATTGTAGA
CAACTCCAGATGCTTAACTTGAGCAACAACACTCTTCAAGGTTATCTTCCTCTGTCTTTATCATCGTTAA
CAAAGCTTCAAGTACTTGATGTCTCTTCCAATGACTTGACTGGCAAGATACCTGATAGTCTAGGTCATCT
CATTTCACTCAACCGGCTCATTCTAAGTAAGAATTCTTTCAATGGAGAAATCCCTTCGTCTCTCGGTCAC
TGCACGAATCTTCAGCTTCTTGATCTCAGCAGTAATAACATCTCTGGAACTATACCGGAGGAGCTTTTTG
ACATCCAAGATCTAGACATTGCGTTAAACTTGAGCTGGAATTCATTAGATGGCTTTATCCCGGAAAGGAT
TTCCGCGCTTAACCGATTATCCGTGCTCGATATTTCGCATAACATGCTTTCAGGCGACCTTTCTGCGCTG
TCCGGTCTAGAAAACTTGGTTTCTCTGAACATCTCTCATAACAGATTCTCAGGTTATCTTCCAGATAGTA
AAGTGTTTAGACAGCTGATAGGAGCAGAGATGGAAGGAAACAATGGACTCTGTTCCAAAGGTTTCAGGTC
TTGCTTTGTAAGTAACAGTTCACAGTTAACTACACAGCGTGGTGTGCACTCACTGGAGGTGCTGTTCCAG
GGACCAGGGAGCGACAAAACTCACACATGCCCACCGTGCCCAGCACCTGAACTCCTGGGGGGACCGTCAG
TCTTCCTCTTCCCCCCAAAACCCAAGGACACCCTCATGATCTCCCGGACCCCTGAGGTCACATGCGTGGT
GGTGGACGTGAGCCACGAAGACCCTGAGGTCAAGTTCAACTGGTACGTGGACGGCGTGGAGGTGCATAAT
GCCAAGACAAAGCCGCGGGAGGAGCAGTACAACAGCACGTACCGTGTGGTCAGCGTCCTCACCGTCCTGC
ACCAGGACTGGCTGAATGGCAAGGAGTACAAGTGCAAGGTCTCCAACAAAGCCCTCCCAGCCCCCATCGA
GAAAACCATCTCCAAAGCCAAAGGGCAGCCCCGAGAACCACAGGTGTACACCCTGCCCCCATCCCGGGAG
GAGATGACCAAGAACCAGGTCAGCCTGACCTGCCTGGTCAAAGGCTTCTATCCCAGCGACATCGCCGTGG
AGTGGGAGAGCAATGGGCAGCCGGAGAACAACTACAAGACCACGCCTCCCGTGCTGGACTCCGACGGCTC
CTTCTTCCTCTACAGCAAGCTCACCGTGGACAAGAGCAGGTGGCAGCAGGGGAACGTCTTCTCATGCTCC
GTGATGCATGAGGGTCTGCACAACCACTACACGCAGAAGAGCCTCTCCCTGTCTCCGGGTAAATCTAGAG
GGCCCTTCGAAGGTAAGCCTATCCCTAACCCTCTCCTCGGTCTCGATTCTACGCGTACCGGTCATCATCA
CCATCACCATTGAGTTTAAACCCGCTGATCAGCCTCGACTGTGCCTTCTAAGGCCTGAGCTCGCTGATCA
GCCTCGATCGAGGATCCAGACATGATAAGATACATTGATGAGTTTGGACAAACCACAACTAGAATGCAGT
GAAAAAAATGCTTTATTTGTGAAATTTGTGATGCTATTGCTTTATTTGTAACCATTATAAGCTGCAATAA
ACAAGTTAACAACAACAATTGCATTCATTTTATGTTTCAGGTTCAGGGGGAGGTGTGGGAGGTTTTTTAA
AGCAAGTAAAACCTCTACAAATGTGGTATGGCTGATTATGATCAGTCGACCTGCAGGCATGCAAGCTTGG
CGTAATCATGGTCATAGCTGTTTCCTGTGTGAAATTGTTATCCGCTCACAATTCCACACAACATACGAGC
CGGAAGCATAAAGTGTAAAGCCTGGGGTGCCTAATGAGTGAGCTAACTCACATTAATTGCGTTGCGCTCA
CTGCCCGCTTTCCAGTCGGGAAACCTGTCGTGCCAGCTGCATTAATGAATCGGCCAACGCGCGGGGAGAG
GCGGTTTGCGTATTGGGCGCTCTTCCGCTTCCTCGCTCACTGACTCGCTGCGCTCGGTCGTTCGGCTGCG
GCGAGCGGTATCAGCTCACTCAAAGGCGGTAATACGGTTATCCACAGAATCAGGGGATAACGCAGGAAAG
AACATGTGAGCAAAAGGCCAGCAAAAGGCCAGGAACCGTAAAAAGGCCGCGTTGCTGGCGTTTTTCCATA
GGCTCCGCCCCCCTGACGAGCATCACAAAAATCGACGCTCAAGTCAGAGGTGGCGAAACCCGACAGGACT
ATAAAGATACCAGGCGTTTCCCCCTGGAAGCTCCCTCGTGCGCTCTCCTGTTCCGACCCTGCCGCTTACC
GGATACCTGTCCGCCTTTCTCCCTTCGGGAAGCGTGGCGCTTTCTCATAGCTCACGCTGTAGGTATCTCA
GTTCGGTGTAGGTCGTTCGCTCCAAGCTGGGCTGTGTGCACGAACCCCCCGTTCAGCCCGACCGCTGCGC
CTTATCCGGTAACTATCGTCTTGAGTCCAACCCGGTAAGACACGACTTATCGCCACTGGCAGCAGCCACT
GGTAACAGGATTAGCAGAGCGAGGTATGTAGGCGGTGCTACAGAGTTCTTGAAGTGGTGGCCTAACTACG
GCTACACTAGAAGAACAGTATTTGGTATCTGCGCTCTGCTGAAGCCAGTTACCTTCGGAAAAAGAGTTGG
TAGCTCTTGATCCGGCAAACAAACCACCGCTGGTAGCGGTGGTTTTTTTGTTTGCAAGCAGCAGATTACG
CGCAGAAAAAAAGGATCTCAAGAAGATCCTTTGATCTTTTCTACGGGGTCTGACGCTCAGTGGAACGAAA
ACTCACGTTAAGGGATTTTGGTCATGAGATTATCAAAAAGGATCTTCACCTAGATCCTTTTAAATTAAAA
ATGAAGTTTTAAATCAATCTAAAGTATATATGAGTAAACTTGGTCTGACAGTTACCAATGCTTAATCAGT
GAGGCACCTATCTCAGCGATCTGTCTATTTCGTTCATCCATAGTTGCCTGACTCCCCGTCGTGTAGATAA
CTACGATACGGGAGGGCTTACCATCTGGCCCCAGTGCTGCAATGATACCGCGAGACCCACGCTCACCGGC
TCCAGATTTATCAGCAATAAACCAGCCAGCCGGAAGGGCCGAGCGCAGAAGTGGTCCTGCAACTTTATCC
GCCTCCATCCAGTCTATTAATTGTTGCCGGGAAGCTAGAGTAAGTAGTTCGCCAGTTAATAGTTTGCGCA
ACGTTGTTGCCATTGCTACAGGCATCGTGGTGTCACGCTCGTCGTTTGGTATGGCTTCATTCAGCTCCGG
TTCCCAACGATCAAGGCGAGTTACATGATCCCCCATGTTGTGCAAAAAAGCGGTTAGCTCCTTCGGTCCT
CCGATCGTTGTCAGAAGTAAGTTGGCCGCAGTGTTATCACTCATGGTTATGGCAGCACTGCATAATTCTC
TTACTGTCATGCCATCCGTAAGATGCTTTTCTGTGACTGGTGAGTACTCAACCAAGTCATTCTGAGAATA
GTGTATGCGGCGACCGAGTTGCTCTTGCCCGGCGTCAATACGGGATAATACCGCGCCACATAGCAGAACT
TTAAAAGTGCTCATCATTGGAAAACGTTCTTCGGGGCGAAAACTCTCAAGGATCTTACCGCTGTTGAGAT
CCAGTTCGATGTAACCCACTCGTGCACCCAACTGATCTTCAGCATCTTTTACTTTCACCAGCGTTTCTGG
GTGAGCAAAAACAGGAAGGCAAAATGCCGCAAAAAAGGGAATAAGGGCGACACGGAAATGTTGAATACTC
ATACTCTTCCTTTTTCAATATTATTGAAGCATTTATCAGGGTTATTGTCTCATGAGCGGATACATATTTG
AATGTATTTAGAAAAATAAACAAATAGGGGTTCCGCGCACATTTCCCCGAAAAGTGCCACCTGACGTCTA
AGAAACCATTATTATCATGACATTAACCTATAAAAATAGGCGTATCACGAGGCCCTTTCGTCTCGCGCGT
TTCGGTGATGACGGTGAAAACCTCTGACACATGCAGCTCCCGGAGACGGTCACAGCTTGTCTGTAAGCGG
ATGCCGGGAGCAGACAAGCCCGTCAGGGCGCGTCAGCGGGTGTTGGCGGGTGTCGGGGCTGGCTTAACTA
TGCGGCATCAGAGCAGATTGTACTGAGAGTGCACCATATGCGGTGTGAAATACCGCACAGATGCGTAAGG
AGAAAATACCGCATCAGGCGCCATTCGCCATTCAGGCTGCGCAACTGTTGGGAAGGGCGATCGGTGCGGG
CCTCTTCGCTATTACGCCAGCTGGCGAAAGGGGGATGTGCTGCAAGGCGATTAAGTTGGGTAACGCCAGG
GTTTTCCCAGTCACGACGTT
Features (pLannotate 1.2.2; 17 found; start..end, strand, type, name):
     23..449     +  promoter       MT promoter: Drosophila metallothionein promoter
    455..2572    +  CDS            RGI2 (fragment): RGI2_ARATH - Also known as RCH1 From Arabidopsis thaliana (Mouse-ear cress).
   2603..3283    +  CDS            IGHG1 (fragment): IGHG1_HUMAN - Experimental evidence at protein level: Swiss-Prot protein existence level 1. Constant region of immunoglobulin heavy chains. Immunoglobulins, also known as antibodies, are membrane-bound or secreted glycoproteins produced by B lymphocytes. In the recognition phase of humoral immunity, the membrane-bound immunoglobulins serve as receptors which, upon binding of a specific antigen, trigger the clonal expansion and differentiation of B lymphocytes into immunoglobulins- secreting plasma cells. Secreted immunoglobulins mediate the effector phase of humoral immunity, which results in
   3302..3343    +  CDS            V5 tag: epitope tag from simian virus 5
   3443..3577    -  polyA_signal   SV40 poly(A) signal: SV40 polyadenylation signal
   3600..3684    -  CDS            large T antigen (fragment): large T antigen from SV40 (simian virus 40)
   3684..3708    +  misc_feature   MCS (fragment): pUC18/19 multiple cloning site
   3745..3761    -  protein_bind   lac operator: The lac repressor binds to the lac operator to inhibit transcription in E. coli. This inhibition can be relieved by adding lactose or isopropyl-β-D-thiogalactopyranoside (IPTG). lac repressor encoded by lacI
   3769..3799    -  promoter       lac promoter: promoter for the E. coli lac operon
   3814..3835    -  protein_bind   CAP binding site: CAP binding activates transcription in the presence of cAMP. E. coli catabolite activator protein
   3848..3940    -  CDS            lacI (fragment): lac repressor; lacI; The lac repressor binds to the lac operator to inhibit transcription in E. coli. This inhibition can be relieved by adding lactose or isopropyl-β-D-thiogalactopyranoside (IPTG).
   4123..4711    -  rep_origin     ori: high-copy-number ColE1/pMB1/pBR322/pUC origin of replication
   4882..5742    -  CDS            AmpR: β-lactamase; bla; confers resistance to ampicillin, carbenicillin, and related antibiotics
   5743..5847    -  promoter       AmpR promoter: bla
   5942..5977    +  CDS            rop (fragment): Rop protein, which maintains plasmids at low copy number; rop
   6079..6178    +  misc_feature   bom (fragment): basis of mobility region from pBR322
   6184..21      -  CDS            lacZα (fragment) (across the origin): LacZα fragment of β-galactosidase; lacZ fragment
