[The description below was written by a language model from this plasmid's Addgene catalogue record and pLannotate feature annotations shown in this document.]
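Description:
RGFR2 X055_pECIA2 is a 6.3 kb insect-cell expression plasmid built on the pECIA2 backbone, designed to produce a secreted, tagged receptor ectodomain in Drosophila cell culture. In bacteria it is maintained as a high-copy plasmid through a ColE1/pUC-type origin and selected with ampicillin via the β-lactamase gene. The remaining bacterial annotations (lac promoter/operator, CAP site, and fragments of lacI, lacZα, rop and bom) are remnants of the pUC/pBR322-derived cloning backbone and have no role in expression.

The expression cassette is driven by the Drosophila metallothionein promoter, which is induced by adding copper sulfate to the culture. Downstream lies the extracellular domain of the Arabidopsis thaliana leucine-rich repeat receptor kinase encoded by AT5G48940, annotated in the feature table as a fragment of RGI2 (also known as RCH1) and inserted by ligation-independent cloning. It is fused in frame at its C terminus to a human IgG1 heavy-chain constant region (Fc), followed by a V5 epitope tag and, according to the catalogue entry, a hexahistidine tag, although the feature table does not annotate the latter separately. An SV40 polyadenylation signal follows the cassette. The record states that the protein is secreted, but no signal peptide is annotated.

This plasmid is the "bait" member of a matched pair and is meant to be used with the corresponding prey vector, RGFR2 X055_pECIA14, which carries the same ectodomain. The pair belongs to a collection used to map extracellular interactions among Arabidopsis LRR receptor kinases. The Fc portion, V5 epitope and His tag offer standard handles for capture, detection and purification of the secreted bait.
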