Addgene plasmid #115112: RGFR2 X055_pECIA2
Purpose: Bait vector RGFR2 X055_pECIA2 should be used with prey vector RGFR2 X055_pECIA14.
Depositing lab: Youssef Belkhadir. Depositing organization: Gregor Mendel Institute of Molecular Plant Biology. Publication: An extracellular network of Arabidopsis leucine-rich repeat receptor kinases. Smakowska-Luzan E, Mott GA, Parys K, Stegmann M, Howton TC, Layeghifard M, Neuhold J, Lehner A, Kong J, Grunwald K, Weinberger N, Satbhai SB, Mayer D, Busch W, Madalinski M, Stolt-Bergner P, Provart NJ, Mukhtar MS, Zipfel C, Desveaux D, Guttman DS, Belkhadir Y. Nature. 2018 Jan 18;553(7688):342-346. doi: 10.1038/nature25184. Epub 2018 Jan 10. PubMed 29320478.
Backbone
  Vector backbone: pECIA2
  Backbone manufacturer: Chris Garcia (Addgene plasmid # 47032)
  Vector type: Insect Expression
Growth in bacteria
  Bacterial resistance: Ampicillin, 100 μg/mL
  Growth temperature: 37°C
  Growth strain: DH5alpha
  Copy number: High Copy
Gene/Insert
  Gene/Insert name: AT5G48940
  Species: A. thaliana (mustard weed)
  Entrez Gene: AT5G48940 (a.k.a. AT5G48940, K19E20.5, K19E20_5)
  Promoter: Metallothionein (Copper-Inducible)
  Tag / fusion protein: Fc, V5 and hexahistidine tags (C terminal on backbone)
  Cloning method: Ligation Independent Cloning
Terms and licenses: Academic/Nonprofit Terms; Industry Terms: Not Available to Industry
Depositor comments: Plasmid for secreted expression in Drosophila cell culture by induction via CuSO4. Insert is an extracellular domain of indicated LRR-RK, C-terminally tagged with Fc, V5 and hexahistidine tags. Insert Protein Sequence: STNEVSALISWLHSSNSPPPSVFSGWNPSDSDPCQWPYITCSSSDNKLVTEINVVSVQLALPFPPNISSFTSLQKLVISNTNLTGAISSEIGDCSELIVIDLSSNSLVGEIPSSLGKLKNLQELCLNSNGLTGKIPPELGDCVSLKNLEIFDNYLSENLPLELGKISTLESIRAGGNSELSGKIPEEIGNCRNLKVLGLAATKISGSLPVSLGQLSKLQSLSVYSTMLSGEIPKELGNCSELINLFLYDNDLSGTLPKELGKLQNLEKMLLWQNNLHGPIPEEIGFMKSLNAIDLSMNYFSGTIPKSFGNLSNLQELMLSSNNITGSIPSILSNCTKLVQFQIDANQISGLIPPEIGLLKELNIFLGWQNKLEGNIPDELAGCQNLQALDLSQNYLTGSLPAGLFQLRNLTKLLLISNAISGVIPLEIGNCTSLVRLRLVNNRITGEIPKGIGFLQNLSFLDLSENNLSGPVPLEISNCRQLQMLNLSNNTLQGYLPLSLSSLTKLQVLDVSSNDLTGKIPDSLGHLISLNRLILSKNSFNGEIPSSLGHCTNLQLLDLSSNNISGTIPEELFDIQDLDIALNLSWNSLDGFIPERISALNRLSVLDISHNMLSGDLSALSGLENLVSLNISHNRFSGYLPDSKVFRQLIGAEMEGNNGLCSKGFRSCFVSNSSQLTTQRGVHS
How to cite: RGFR2 X055_pECIA2 was a gift from Youssef Belkhadir (Addgene plasmid # 115112 ; http://n2t.net/addgene:115112 ; RRID:Addgene_115112)
